>Addgene plasmid #170785 | pGEX-6P1 Danio rerio CBS-pair domain of CNNM4 | addgene full sequence | sequence record 337767 | Addgene NGS Result
TTGTGAGCGGATAACAATTTCACACAGGAAACAGTATTCATGTCCCCTATACTAGGTTATTGGAAAATTA
AGGGCCTTGTGCAACCCACTCGACTTCTTTTGGAATATCTTGAAGAAAAATATGAAGAGCATTTGTATGA
GCGCGATGAAGGTGATAAATGGCGAAACAAAAAGTTTGAATTGGGTTTGGAGTTTCCCAATCTTCCTTAT
TATATTGATGGTGATGTTAAATTAACACAGTCTATGGCCATCATACGTTATATAGCTGACAAGCACAACA
TGTTGGGTGGTTGTCCAAAAGAGCGTGCAGAGATTTCAATGCTTGAAGGAGCGGTTTTGGATATTAGATA
CGGTGTTTCGAGAATTGCATATAGTAAAGACTTTGAAACTCTCAAAGTTGATTTTCTTAGCAAGCTACCT
GAAATGCTGAAAATGTTCGAAGATCGTTTATGTCATAAAACATATTTAAATGGTGATCATGTAACCCATC
CTGACTTCATGTTGTATGACGCTCTTGATGTTGTTTTATACATGGACCCAATGTGCCTGGATGCGTTCCC
AAAATTAGTTTGTTTTAAAAAACGTATTGAAGCTATCCCACAAATTGATAAGTACTTGAAATCCAGCAAG
TATATAGCATGGCCTTTGCAGGGCTGGCAAGCCACGTTTGGTGGTGGCGACCATCCTCCAAAATCGGATC
TGGAAGTTCTGTTCCAGGGGCCCCTGGGATCCATGAACATGATCCAGGGCGCGCTGGAACTGCGTACCAA
AACCGTTGAAGATGTTATGACCCCGCTGAACAACTGCTTCATGATCAACTCTGACGCGGTTCTGGACTTC
AACACCATGTCCGAAATCATGGAATCCGGTTACACCCGCATCCCGGTTTACGAAGATGAACGTACCAACA
TCGTTGACATCCTGTTCGTTAAAGACCTGGCGTTCGTTGACCCGGACGACTGCACCACCCTGAAAACCAT
CACCAAATTCTACAACCACCCGGTTCACTTCGTGTTCCACGACACCAAACTGGACTCTATGCTGGAAGAG
TTCAAAAAAGGCAAATCCCACCTGGCGATCGTGCAGAAAGTTAACAACGAAGGCGAAGGTGACCCGTTCT
ACGAAGTTCTGGGCCTGGTGACCCTGGAGGACGTGATCGAAGAAATCATCAAATGCGAAATCCTGGACGA
ATAACTCGAGCGGCCGCATCGTGACTGACTGACGATCTGCCTCGCGCGTTTCGGTGATGACGGTGAAAAC
CTCTGACACATGCAGCTCCCGGAGACGGTCACAGCTTGTCTGTAAGCGGATGCCGGGAGCAGACAAGCCC
GTCAGGGCGCGTCAGCGGGTGTTGGCGGGTGTCGGGGCGCAGCCATGACCCAGTCACGTAGCGATAGCGG
AGTGTATAATTCTTGAAGACGAAAGGGCCTCGTGATACGCCTATTTTTATAGGTTAATGTCATGATAATA
ATGGTTTCTTAGACGTCAGGTGGCACTTTTCGGGGAAATGTGCGCGGAACCCCTATTTGTTTATTTTTCT
AAATACATTCAAATATGTATCCGCTCATGAGACAATAACCCTGATAAATGCTTCAATAATATTGAAAAAG
GAAGAGTATGAGTATTCAACATTTCCGTGTCGCCCTTATTCCCTTTTTTGCGGCATTTTGCCTTCCTGTT
TTTGCTCACCCAGAAACGCTGGTGAAAGTAAAAGATGCTGAAGATCAGTTGGGTGCACGAGTGGGTTACA
TCGAACTGGATCTCAACAGCGGTAAGATCCTTGAGAGTTTTCGCCCCGAAGAACGTTTTCCAATGATGAG
CACTTTTAAAGTTCTGCTATGTGGCGCGGTATTATCCCGTGTTGACGCCGGGCAAGAGCAACTCGGTCGC
CGCATACACTATTCTCAGAATGACTTGGTTGAGTACTCACCAGTCACAGAAAAGCATCTTACGGATGGCA
TGACAGTAAGAGAATTATGCAGTGCTGCCATAACCATGAGTGATAACACTGCGGCCAACTTACTTCTGAC
AACGATCGGAGGACCGAAGGAGCTAACCGCTTTTTTGCACAACATGGGGGATCATGTAACTCGCCTTGAT
CGTTGGGAACCGGAGCTGAATGAAGCCATACCAAACGACGAGCGTGACACCACGATGCCTGCAGCAATGG
CAACAACGTTGCGCAAACTATTAACTGGCGAACTACTTACTCTAGCTTCCCGGCAACAATTAATAGACTG
GATGGAGGCGGATAAAGTTGCAGGACCACTTCTGCGCTCGGCCCTTCCGGCTGGCTGGTTTATTGCTGAT
AAATCTGGAGCCGGTGAGCGTGGGTCTCGCGGTATCATTGCAGCACTGGGGCCAGATGGTAAGCCCTCCC
GTATCGTAGTTATCTACACGACGGGGAGTCAGGCAACTATGGATGAACGAAATAGACAGATCGCTGAGAT
AGGTGCCTCACTGATTAAGCATTGGTAACTGTCAGACCAAGTTTACTCATATATACTTTAGATTGATTTA
AAACTTCATTTTTAATTTAAAAGGATCTAGGTGAAGATCCTTTTTGATAATCTCATGACCAAAATCCCTT
AACGTGAGTTTTCGTTCCACTGAGCGTCAGACCCCGTAGAAAAGATCAAAGGATCTTCTTGAGATCCTTT
TTTTCTGCGCGTAATCTGCTGCTTGCAAACAAAAAAACCACCGCTACCAGCGGTGGTTTGTTTGCCGGAT
CAAGAGCTACCAACTCTTTTTCCGAAGGTAACTGGCTTCAGCAGAGCGCAGATACCAAATACTGTCCTTC
TAGTGTAGCCGTAGTTAGGCCACCACTTCAAGAACTCTGTAGCACCGCCTACATACCTCGCTCTGCTAAT
CCTGTTACCAGTGGCTGCTGCCAGTGGCGATAAGTCGTGTCTTACCGGGTTGGACTCAAGACGATAGTTA
CCGGATAAGGCGCAGCGGTCGGGCTGAACGGGGGGTTCGTGCACACAGCCCAGCTTGGAGCGAACGACCT
ACACCGAACTGAGATACCTACAGCGTGAGCTATGAGAAAGCGCCACGCTTCCCGAAGGGAGAAAGGCGGA
CAGGTATCCGGTAAGCGGCAGGGTCGGAACAGGAGAGCGCACGAGGGAGCTTCCAGGGGGAAACGCCTGG
TATCTTTATAGTCCTGTCGGGTTTCGCCACCTCTGACTTGAGCGTCGATTTTTGTGATGCTCGTCAGGGG
GGCGGAGCCTATGGAAAAACGCCAGCAACGCGGCCTTTTTACGGTTCCTGGCCTTTTGCTGGCCTTTTGC
TCACATGTTCTTTCCTGCGTTATCCCCTGATTCTGTGGATAACCGTATTACCGCCTTTGAGTGAGCTGAT
ACCGCTCGCCGCAGCCGAACGACCGAGCGCAGCGAGTCAGTGAGCGAGGAAGCGGAAGAGCGCCTGATGC
GGTATTTTCTCCTTACGCATCTGTGCGGTATTTCACACCGCATAAATTCCGACACCATCGAATGGTGCAA
AACCTTTCGCGGTATGGCATGATAGCGCCCGGAAGAGAGTCAATTCAGGGTGGTGAATGTGAAACCAGTA
ACGTTATACGATGTCGCAGAGTATGCCGGTGTCTCTTATCAGACCGTTTCCCGCGTGGTGAACCAGGCCA
GCCACGTTTCTGCGAAAACGCGGGAAAAAGTGGAAGCGGCGATGGCGGAGCTGAATTACATTCCCAACCG
CGTGGCACAACAACTGGCGGGCAAACAGTCGTTGCTGATTGGCGTTGCCACCTCCAGTCTGGCCCTGCAC
GCGCCGTCGCAAATTGTCGCGGCGATTAAATCTCGCGCCGATCAACTGGGTGCCAGCGTGGTGGTGTCGA
TGGTAGAACGAAGCGGCGTCGAAGCCTGTAAAGCGGCGGTGCACAATCTTCTCGCGCAACGCGTCAGTGG
GCTGATCATTAACTATCCGCTGGATGACCAGGATGCCATTGCTGTGGAAGCTGCCTGCACTAATGTTCCG
GCGTTATTTCTTGATGTCTCTGACCAGACACCCATCAACAGTATTATTTTCTCCCATGAAGACGGTACGC
GACTGGGCGTGGAGCATCTGGTCGCATTGGGTCACCAGCAAATCGCGCTGTTAGCGGGCCCATTAAGTTC
TGTCTCGGCGCGTCTGCGTCTGGCTGGCTGGCATAAATATCTCACTCGCAATCAAATTCAGCCGATAGCG
GAACGGGAAGGCGACTGGAGTGCCATGTCCGGTTTTCAACAAACCATGCAAATGCTGAATGAGGGCATCG
TTCCCACTGCGATGCTGGTTGCCAACGATCAGATGGCGCTGGGCGCAATGCGCGCCATTACCGAGTCCGG
GCTGCGCGTTGGTGCGGATATCTCGGTAGTGGGATACGACGATACCGAAGACAGCTCATGTTATATCCCG
CCGTTAACCACCATCAAACAGGATTTTCGCCTGCTGGGGCAAACCAGCGTGGACCGCTTGCTGCAACTCT
CTCAGGGCCAGGCGGTGAAGGGCAATCAGCTGTTGCCCGTCTCACTGGTGAAAAGAAAAACCACCCTGGC
GCCCAATACGCAAACCGCCTCTCCCCGCGCGTTGGCCGATTCATTAATGCAGCTGGCACGACAGGTTTCC
CGACTGGAAAGCGGGCAGTGAGCGCAACGCAATTAATGTGAGTTAGCTCACTCATTAGGCACCCCAGGCT
TTACACTTTATGCTTCCGGCTCGTATGTTGTGTGGAATTGTGAGCGGATAACAATTTCACACAGGAAACA
GCTATGACCATGATTACGGATTCACTGGCCGTCGTTTTACAACGTCGTGACTGGGAAAACCCTGGCGTTA
CCCAACTTAATCGCCTTGCAGCACATCCCCCTTTCGCCAGCTGGCGTAATAGCGAAGAGGCCCGCACCGA
TCGCCCTTCCCAACAGTTGCGCAGCCTGAATGGCGAATGGCGCTTTGCCTGGTTTCCGGCACCAGAAGCG
GTGCCGGAAAGCTGGCTGGAGTGCGATCTTCCTGAGGCCGATACTGTCGTCGTCCCCTCAAACTGGCAGA
TGCACGGTTACGATGCGCCCATCTACACCAACGTAACCTATCCCATTACGGTCAATCCGCCGTTTGTTCC
CACGGAGAATCCGACGGGTTGTTACTCGCTCACATTTAATGTTGATGAAAGCTGGCTACAGGAAGGCCAG
ACGCGAATTATTTTTGATGGCGTTGGAATTACGTTATCGACTGCACGGTGCACCAATGCTTCTGGCGTCA
GGCAGCCATCGGAAGCTGTGGTATGGCTGTGCAGGTCGTAAATCACTGCATAATTCGTGTCGCTCAAGGC
GCACTCCCGTTCTGGATAATGTTTTTTGCGCCGACATCATAACGGTTCTGGCAAATATTCTGAAATGAGC
TGTTGACAATTAATCATCGGCTCGTATAATGTGTGGAA
Features (pLannotate 1.2.2; 17 found; start..end, strand, type, name):
      1..17      +  protein_bind   lac operator: The lac repressor binds to the lac operator to inhibit transcription in E. coli. This inhibition can be relieved by adding lactose or isopropyl-β-D-thiogalactopyranoside (IPTG). lac repressor encoded by lacI
     40..693     +  CDS            GST26_SCHJA: Experimental evidence at protein level: Swiss-Prot protein existence level 1. GST isoenzymes appear to play a central role in the parasite detoxification system. Other functions are also suspected including a role in increasing the solubility of haematin in the parasite gut. From Schistosoma japonicum (Blood fluke).
    670..1191    +  CDS            CNNM3 (fragment): CNNM3_HUMAN - Also known as ACDP3. Experimental evidence at protein level: Swiss-Prot protein existence level 1. Probable metal transporter. From Homo sapiens (Human).
   1227..1266    +  CDS            rop (fragment): Rop protein, which maintains plasmids at low copy number; rop
   1368..1408    +  misc_feature   bom (fragment): basis of mobility region from pBR322
   1513..1617    +  promoter       AmpR promoter: bla
   1618..2478    +  CDS            AmpR: β-lactamase; bla; confers resistance to ampicillin, carbenicillin, and related antibiotics
   2649..3237    +  rep_origin     ori: high-copy-number ColE1/pMB1/pBR322/pUC origin of replication
   3423..3474    -  misc_feature   bom (fragment): basis of mobility region from pBR322
   3481..3558    +  promoter       lacIq promoter: lacI (mutant); In the lacIq allele, a single base change in the promoter boosts expression of the lacI gene about 10-fold.
   3559..4641    +  CDS            lacI: lac repressor; lacI; The lac repressor binds to the lac operator to inhibit transcription in E. coli. This inhibition can be relieved by adding lactose or isopropyl-β-D-thiogalactopyranoside (IPTG).
   4654..4675    +  protein_bind   CAP binding site: CAP binding activates transcription in the presence of cAMP. E. coli catabolite activator protein
   4690..4720    +  promoter       lac promoter: promoter for the E. coli lac operon
   4728..4744    +  protein_bind   lac operator: The lac repressor binds to the lac operator to inhibit transcription in E. coli. This inhibition can be relieved by adding lactose or isopropyl-β-D-thiogalactopyranoside (IPTG). lac repressor encoded by lacI
   4764..4937    +  CDS            lacZα: LacZα fragment of β-galactosidase; lacZ fragment
   5216..5317    -  CDS            yciV (fragment): RNAAM_ECOLI - Also known as trpH From Escherichia coli (strain K12).
   5393..5421    +  promoter       tac promoter: strong E. coli promoter; hybrid between the trp and lac UV5 promoters
