[The description below was written by a language model from this plasmid's Addgene catalogue record and pLannotate feature annotations shown in this document.]
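Description:
pGEX-6P1 Danio rerio CBS-pair domain of CNNM4 is a bacterial expression plasmid built on the pGEX-6P-1 backbone, designed to produce a fragment of the zebrafish CNNM4 protein as a glutathione S-transferase fusion in E. coli. The 5,428 bp plasmid replicates from a high-copy ColE1/pMB1-type origin and is selected with ampicillin through the β-lactamase gene and its own promoter. Small remnants of pBR322-derived rop and bom sequences, a lac promoter/lacZα segment and a short E. coli genomic fragment are also annotated as backbone carry-over rather than functional payload.

The expression cassette spans the numbering origin of the circular sequence. A tac promoter, a strong trp/lac hybrid, sits just upstream of a lac operator, followed by the Schistosoma japonicum GST coding sequence. The 474 bp insert encoding the CBS-pair domain was cloned between BamHI and XhoI, both retained, placing GST at the N terminus of the domain. The automated annotation labels this region as a fragment of human CNNM3. This most likely reflects homology matching within the CNNM family, since the catalogue record identifies the insert as zebrafish CNNM4 with no mutations. A plasmid-borne lacI gene driven by the lacIq promoter supplies abundant repressor, keeping the tac promoter off until it is induced with IPTG.

The GST tag allows affinity purification on glutathione resin. pGEX-6P vectors normally carry a protease cleavage site between GST and the insert for tag removal, although that site is not annotated in the feature table. The record gives no specific application beyond expression, but such a construct is suited to producing the isolated domain for biochemical, binding or structural work.
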