Addgene plasmid #170785: pGEX-6P1 Danio rerio CBS-pair domain of CNNM4
Purpose: Expresses pGEX-6P1 Danio rerio CBS-pair domain of CNNM4
Depositing lab: Kalle Gehring. Depositing organization: McGill University.
Backbone
  Vector backbone: pGEX-6P-1
  Backbone manufacturer: Amersham-Pharmacia
  Backbone size w/o insert (bp): 4984
  Total vector size (bp): 5428
  Vector type: Bacterial Expression
Growth in bacteria
  Bacterial resistance: Ampicillin, 100 μg/mL
  Growth temperature: 37°C
  Growth strain: DH5alpha
  Copy number: High Copy
Gene/Insert
  Gene/Insert name: CBS from CNNM4
  Species: D. rerio (zebrafish)
  Insert size (bp): 474
  Mutation: NA
  Tag / fusion protein: GST (N terminal on insert)
  Cloning method: Restriction Enzyme; 5′ cloning site BamHI (not destroyed); 3′ cloning site XhoI (not destroyed)
  Sequencing primers: 5′ pGEX Fwd; 3′ pGEX Rev
Terms and licenses: Academic/Nonprofit Terms; Industry Terms: Not Available to Industry
How to cite: pGEX-6P1 Danio rerio CBS-pair domain of CNNM4 was a gift from Kalle Gehring (Addgene plasmid # 170785 ; http://n2t.net/addgene:170785 ; RRID:Addgene_170785)
